Addgene plasmid #59312: pMXs-hGLIS1GR
Purpose: Forced expression of human GLIS1GR
Depositing lab: Shinya Yamanaka. Depositing organization: Kyoto University, Center for iPS Cell Research and Application. Publication: Induction of pluripotency in human somatic cells via a transient state resembling primitive streak-like mesendoderm. Takahashi K, Tanabe K, Ohnuki M, Narita M, Sasaki A, Yamamoto M, Nakamura M, Sutou K, Osafune K, Yamanaka S. Nat Commun. 2014 Apr 24;5:3678. doi: 10.1038/ncomms4678. PubMed 24759836.
Backbone
  Vector backbone: pMXs
  Backbone manufacturer: Dr. Toshio Kitamura
  Backbone size w/o insert (bp): 4600
  Total vector size (bp): 7300
  Vector type: Mammalian Expression, Retroviral
Growth in bacteria
  Bacterial resistance: Ampicillin, 100 μg/mL
  Growth temperature: 37°C
  Growth strain: DH5alpha
  Copy number: High Copy
Gene/Insert
  Gene/Insert name: GLIS1 (alt name: GLIS family zinc finger 1)
  Species: H. sapiens (human)
  Insert size (bp): 2700
  GenBank ID: NM_147193
  Entrez Gene: GLIS1
  Tag / fusion protein: cGR - hormone binding domain of glucocorticoid receptor (C terminal on insert)
  Cloning method: Restriction Enzyme; 5′ cloning site EcoRI (not destroyed); 3′ cloning site NotI (not destroyed)
  Sequencing primers: 5′ pMX-S1811
Resource information
  A portion of this plasmid was derived from a plasmid made by: pMXs is from Dr. Toshio Kitamura of the University of Tokyo, the Institute of Medical Science. If you use this plasmid in a paper, please cite: Retrovirus-mediated gene transfer and expression cloning: powerful tools in functional genomics. Exp Hematol. 2003 Nov;31(11):1007-14. Kitamura T, Koshino Y, Shibata F, Oki T, Nakajima H, Nosaka T, Kumagai H.
Terms and licenses: Academic/Nonprofit Terms; Industry Terms: Not Available to Industry
How to cite: pMXs-hGLIS1GR was a gift from Shinya Yamanaka (Addgene plasmid # 59312 ; http://n2t.net/addgene:59312 ; RRID:Addgene_59312)
