[The description below was written by a language model from this plasmid's Addgene catalogue record and the feature table of its GenBank file.]
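Description:
pMXs-hGLIS1GR is a Moloney murine leukemia virus (MMLV)-based retroviral expression plasmid of about 7.3 kb, built on the pMXs backbone, for forced expression of a hormone-regulatable form of human GLIS1 in mammalian cells. In bacteria it is maintained through a high-copy ColE1/pUC-type origin and selected with ampicillin via the beta-lactamase gene and its own promoter.

The retroviral portion consists of a 5′ MMLV long terminal repeat, the Psi packaging signal, a truncated gag segment lacking its start codon (which extends the packaging region), and a pol-derived fragment containing the splice acceptor site, followed by the cloning region and a 3′ LTR. No separate internal promoter is annotated, so transcription of the insert is presumably driven from the 5′ LTR, as is usual for pMXs vectors. No mammalian selection marker or reporter is recorded either. The insert of about 2.7 kb, placed between EcoRI and NotI sites that both remain intact, encodes human GLIS family zinc finger 1 fused at its C terminus to the hormone-binding domain of the glucocorticoid receptor. The feature table leaves this insert region between the pol fragment and the 3′ LTR unannotated, so its identity rests on the catalogue fields. Fusions to this receptor domain are generally used to make a transcription factor's activity dependent on added glucocorticoid ligand, allowing timed control.

Because the plasmid lacks functional gag, pol and env genes, these must be supplied in trans by packaging cells to produce replication-defective virus for stable transduction. The associated study concerns induction of pluripotency in human somatic cells, consistent with use of this construct in reprogramming experiments.
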