LOCUS       Exported 7308 bp ds-DNA circular SYN 12-MAY-2021
DEFINITION  Forced expression of human GLIS1GR.
ACCESSION   .
VERSION     .
KEYWORDS    pMXs-hGLIS1GR
SOURCE      synthetic DNA construct
  ORGANISM  synthetic DNA construct
REFERENCE   1 (bases 1 to 7308)
  AUTHORS   Takahashi K, Tanabe K, Ohnuki M, Narita M, Sasaki A, Yamamoto M,
            Nakamura M, Sutou K, Osafune K, Yamanaka S
  TITLE     Induction of pluripotency in human somatic cells via a transient
            state resembling primitive streak-like mesendoderm.
  JOURNAL   Nat Commun. 2014 Apr 24;5:3678. doi: 10.1038/ncomms4678.
  PUBMED    24759836
REFERENCE   2 (bases 1 to 7308)
  AUTHORS   .
  TITLE     Direct Submission
  JOURNAL   Exported May 12, 2021 from SnapGene Server 1.1.58
            http://www.snapgene.com
FEATURES             Location/Qualifiers
     source          1..7308
                     /organism="synthetic DNA construct"
                     /mol_type="other DNA"
     LTR             22..615
                     /note="long terminal repeat from Moloney murine leukemia
                     virus"
     misc_feature    678..1035
                     /label=MMLV Psi
                     /note="packaging signal of Moloney murine leukemia virus
                     (MMLV)"
     CDS             1094..1510
                     /label=gag (truncated)
                     /note="truncated Moloney murine leukemia virus (MMLV) gag
                     gene lacking the start codon"
     primer_bind     1440..1462
                     /label=pLXSN 5'
                     /note="Murine stem cell virus, forward primer. Also called
                     MSCV"
     primer_bind     1478..1494
                     /label=pBABE 5'
                     /note="Psi packaging signal, forward primer for pBABE
                     vectors"
     misc_feature    1520..1894
                     /label=pol region
                     /note="Moloney murine leukemia virus (MMLV) pol region
                     containing the splice acceptor site"
     primer_bind     1832..1848
                     /label=pBMN 5'
                     /note="MMLV sequence, for inserts in pBMN retroviral
                     vector"
     LTR             4813..5282
                     /note="long terminal repeat from Moloney murine leukemia
                     virus"
     primer_bind     complement(5412..5429)
                     /label=L4440
                     /note="L4440 vector, forward primer"
     rep_origin      complement(5583..6171)
                     /direction=LEFT
                     /label=ori
                     /note="high-copy-number ColE1/pMB1/pBR322/pUC origin of
                     replication"
     primer_bind     complement(5663..5682)
                     /label=pBR322ori-F
                     /note="pBR322 origin, forward primer"
     CDS             complement(6335..7195)
                     /codon_start=1
                     /gene="bla"
                     /product="beta-lactamase"
                     /label=AmpR
                     /note="confers resistance to ampicillin, carbenicillin, and
                     related antibiotics"
                     /translation="MSIQHFRVALIPFFAAFCLPVFAHPETLVKVKDAEDQLGARVGYI
                     ELDLNSGKILESFRPEERFPMMSTFKVLLCGAVLSRIDAGQEQLGRRIHYSQNDLVEYS
                     PVTEKHLTDGMTVRELCSAAITMSDNTAANLLLTTIGGPKELTAFLHNMGDHVTRLDRW
                     EPELNEAIPNDERDTTMPVAMATTLRKLLTGELLTLASRQQLIDWMEADKVAGPLLRSA
                     LPAGWFIADKSGAGERGSRGIIAALGPDGKPSRIVVIYTTGSQATMDERNRQIAEIGAS
                     LIKHW"
     primer_bind     6958..6977
                     /label=Amp-R
                     /note="Ampicillin resistance gene, reverse primer"
     promoter        complement(7196..7300)
                     /gene="bla"
                     /label=AmpR promoter
ORIGIN
        1 cccgaaaagt gccacctgca taatgaaaga ccccacctgt aggtttggca agctagctta
       61 agtaacgcca ttttgcaagg catggaaaaa tacataactg agaatagaaa agttcagatc
      121 aaggtcagga acagatggaa cagctgaata tgggccaaac aggatatctg tggtaagcag
      181 ttcctgcccc ggctcagggc caagaacaga tggaacagct gaatatgggc caaacaggat
      241 atctgtggta agcagttcct gccccggctc agggccaaga acagatggtc cccagatgcg
      301 gtccagccct cagcagtttc tagagaacca tcagatgttt ccagggtgcc ccaaggacct
      361 gaaatgaccc tgtgccttat ttgaactaac caatcagttc gcttctcgct tctgttcgcg
      421 cgcttctgct ccccgagctc aataaaagag cccacaaccc ctcactcggc gcgccagtcc
      481 tccgattgac tgagtcgccc gggtacccgt gtatccaata aaccctcttg cagttgcatc
      541 cgacttgtgg tctcgctgtt ccttgggagg gtctcctctg agtgattgac tacccgtcag
      601 cgggggtctt tcatttgggg gctcgtccgg gatcgggaga cccctgccca gggaccaccg
      661 acccaccacc gggacctaag ctggccagca acttatctgt gtctgtccga ttgtctagtg
      721 tctatcactg attttatccg cctgcgtcgg tactagttag ctaactagct ctgtatctgg
      781 cggacccgtg gtggaactga cgagttcgga acacccggcc gcaaccctgg gagacgtccc
      841 agggacttcg ggggccgttt ttgtggcccg acctgagtcc aaaaatcccg atcgttttgg
      901 actctttggt gcacccccct aataggaggg atatgtggtt ctggtaggag acgagaacct
      961 aaaacagttc ccgcctccgt ctgaattttt gctttcggtt tgggaccgaa gccgcgccgc
     1021 gcgtcttgtc tgctgcagca tcgttctgtg ttgtctctgt ctgactgtgt ttctgtattt
     1081 gtctgaaaat tagggccaga ctgttaccac tcccttaagt ttgaccttac ctcactggaa
     1141 agatgtcgag cggatcgctc acaaccagtc ggtagatgtc aagaagagac gttgggttac
     1201 cttctgctct gcagaatggc caacctttaa cgtcggatgg ccgcgagacg gcacctttaa
     1261 ccgagacctc atcacccagg ttaagatcaa ggtcttttca cctggcccgc atggacaccc
     1321 agaccaggtc ccctacatcg tgacctggga agccttggct tttgaccccc ctccctgggt
     1381 caagcccttt gtacacccta agcctccgcc tcctcttcct ccatccgccc cgtctctccc
     1441 ccttgaacct cctcgttcga ccccgcctcg atcctccctt tatccagccc tcactccttc
     1501 tctaggcgcc cccatatggc catatgagat cttatatggg gcacccccgc cccttgtaaa
     1561 cttccctgac cctgacatga caagagttac taacagcccc tctctccaag ctcacttaca
     1621 ggctctctac ttagtccagc acgaagtctg gagacctctg gcggcagcct accaagaaca
     1681 actggaccga ccggtggtac ctcaccctta ccgagtcggc gacacagtgt gggtccgccg
     1741 acaccagact aagaacctag aacctcgctg gaaaggacct tacacagtcc tgctgaccac
     1801 ccccaccgcc ctcaaagtag acggcatcgc agcttggata cacgccgccc acgtgaaggc
     1861 tgccgacccc gggggtggac catcctctag actgccggat ctagctagtt aattaaggat
     1921 cccagtgtgg tggtacggga attcgccctt caccatggca gaggcccgca catccctgtc
     1981 tgcccactgt cggggcccgc tggccactgg cctgcaccca gacctggacc tcccgggccg
     2041 aagcctcgcc acccctgcgc cttcctgcta ccttctgggc agcgaaccca gctctggcct
     2101 gggcctccag cccgagaccc acctccccga gggcagcctg aagcggtgct gtgtcttggg
     2161 cctacccccc acctccccag cctcctcctc accctgtgcc tcctccgacg tcacctccat
     2221 catccgctcc tcccagacgt ctctggtcac ctgtgtaaat ggactccgga gcccccctct
     2281 gacgggagat ctggggggcc cttccaagcg ggcccggcct ggccctgcat cgacggacag
     2341 ccatgagggc agcttgcaac ttgaagcctg ccggaaggcg agcttcctga agcaggaacc
     2401 cgcggatgag ttttcagagc tctttgggcc tcaccagcag ggcctgccgc ccccctatcc
     2461 cctgtctcag ttgccgcctg gcccaagcct tggaggcctg gggctgggcc tggcaggcag
     2521 ggtggtggcc gggcggcagg cgtgccgctg ggtggactgc tgtgcagcct atgagcagca
     2581 ggaggagctg gtgcggcaca tcgagaagag ccacatcgac cagcgcaagg gcgaggactt
     2641 cacctgcttc tgggctggct gcgtgcgccg ctacaagccc ttcaacgccc gctacaagct
     2701 gctcatccac atgcgagtgc actcgggcga gaagcccaac aagtgcatgt ttgaaggctg
     2761 cagcaaggcc ttctcacggc tggagaacct caagatccac ctgaggagcc acacgggcga
     2821 gaagccgtac ctgtgccagc acccgggttg ccagaaggcc ttcagcaact ccagcgaccg
     2881 cgccaagcac cagcgcaccc acctagacac gaagccgtac gcctgtcaga tccctggctg
     2941 ctccaagcgc tacacagacc ccagctccct ccgcaagcac gtcaaggccc attcagccaa
     3001 agagcagcag gtgcgtaaga agctgcatgc gggccctgac accgaggccg acgtcctgac
     3061 cgagtgtctg gtcctgcagc agctccacac gtccacacag ctggctgcca gcgacggcaa
     3121 gggtggctgt ggcctgggcc aggagctgct cccaggtgtg tatcctggct ccatcacccc
     3181 ccataacgga cttgcatcgg gcctcctgcc cccagcgcac gacgtacctt ccaggcacca
     3241 cccgctggat gccaccacca gttcccacca ccatctgtcc cctctgccca tggctgagag
     3301 cacccgggat gggttggggc ccggcctcct ctcaccaata gtcagccccc tgaaggggct
     3361 ggggccaccg ccgctgcccc catcctctca gagccattct ccggggggcc agcccttccc
     3421 cacactcccc agcaagccgt cctacccacc cttccagagc cctccacccc cgcctctgcc
     3481 cagcccacaa ggttaccagg gcagtttcca ctccatccag agttgcttcc cctatggcga
     3541 ctgctaccgg atggctgaac cagcagccgg tggggacgga ctggtcgggg agacccacgg
     3601 tttcaacccc ctgcggccca atggctacca cagcctcagc acgcccttgc ctgccacagg
     3661 ctatgaggcc ctggctgagg cctcatgccc cacagcgctg ccacagcagc catctgaaga
     3721 tgtggtgtcc agcggccccg aggactgtgg cttcttcccc aatggagcct ttgaccactg
     3781 cctgggccac atcccctcca tctacacaga caccactagt gccatggaaa atcctggtaa
     3841 caaaacaata gttcctgcaa cgttaccaca actcacccct accctggtgt cactgttgga
     3901 ggttattgaa cctgaagtgt tatatgcagg atatgatagc tctgttccag actcaacttg
     3961 gaggatcatg actacgctca acatgttagg agggcggcaa gtgattgcag cagtgaaatg
     4021 ggcaaaggca ataccaggtt tcaggaactt acacctggat gaccaaatga ccctactgca
     4081 gtactcctgg atgtttctta tggcatttgc tctggggtgg agatcatata gacaatcaag
     4141 tgcaaacctg ctgtgttttg ctcctgatct gattattaat gagcagagaa tgactctacc
     4201 ctgcatgtac gaccaatgta aacacatgct gtatgtttcc tctgagttac acaggcttca
     4261 ggtatcttat gaagagtatc tctgtatgaa aaccttactg cttctctctt cagttcctaa
     4321 ggacggtctg aagagccaag agctatttga tgaaattaga atgacctaca tcaaagagct
     4381 aggaaaagcc attgtcaaga gggaaggaaa ctccagccag aactggcagc ggttttatca
     4441 actgacaaaa ctcttggatt ctatgcatga agtggttgaa aatctcctta actattgctt
     4501 ccaaacattt ttggataaga ccatgtccat cgagttcccc gagatgttag ctgaaatcat
     4561 caccaatcag ataccaaaat attcaaatgg aaatatcaaa aaacttctgt ttcatcaaaa
     4621 gtgagcggcc gccagcacag tggtcgacga taaaataaaa gattttattt agtctccaga
     4681 aaaagggggg aatgaaagac cccacctgta ggtttggcaa gctagcttaa gtaacgccat
     4741 tttgcaaggc atggaaaaat acataactga gaatagagaa gttcagatca aggtcaggaa
     4801 cagatggaac agctgaatat gggccaaaca ggatatctgt ggtaagcagt tcctgccccg
     4861 gctcagggcc aagaacagat ggaacagctg aatatgggcc aaacaggata tctgtggtaa
     4921 gcagttcctg ccccggctca gggccaagaa cagatggtcc ccagatgcgg tccagccctc
     4981 agcagtttct agagaaccat cagatgtttc cagggtgccc caaggacctg aaatgaccct
     5041 gtgccttatt tgaactaacc aatcagttcg cttctcgctt ctgttcgcgc gcttctgctc
     5101 cccgagctca ataaaagagc ccacaacccc tcactcgggg cgccagtcct ccgattgact
     5161 gagtcgcccg ggtacccgtg tatccaataa accctcttgc agttgcatcc gacttgtggt
     5221 ctcgctgttc cttgggaggg tctcctctga gtgattgact acccgtcagc gggggtcttt
     5281 cacatgcagc atgtatcaaa attaatttgg ttttttttct taagtattta cattaaatgg
     5341 ccatagttgc attaatgaat cggccaacgc gcggggagag gcggtttgcg tattgggcgc
     5401 tcttccgctt cctcgctcac tgactcgctg cgctcggtcg ttcggctgcg gcgagcggta
     5461 tcagctcact caaaggcggt aatacggtta tccacagaat caggggataa cgcaggaaag
     5521 aacatgtgag caaaaggcca gcaaaaggcc aggaaccgta aaaaggccgc gttgctggcg
     5581 tttttccata ggctccgccc ccctgacgag catcacaaaa atcgacgctc aagtcagagg
     5641 tggcgaaacc cgacaggact ataaagatac caggcgtttc cccctggaag ctccctcgtg
     5701 cgctctcctg ttccgaccct gccgcttacc ggatacctgt ccgcctttct cccttcggga
     5761 agcgtggcgc tttctcatag ctcacgctgt aggtatctca gttcggtgta ggtcgttcgc
     5821 tccaagctgg gctgtgtgca cgaacccccc gttcagcccg accgctgcgc cttatccggt
     5881 aactatcgtc ttgagtccaa cccggtaaga cacgacttat cgccactggc agcagccact
     5941 ggtaacagga ttagcagagc gaggtatgta ggcggtgcta cagagttctt gaagtggtgg
     6001 cctaactacg gctacactag aagaacagta tttggtatct gcgctctgct gaagccagtt
     6061 accttcggaa aaagagttgg tagctcttga tccggcaaac aaaccaccgc tggtagcggt
     6121 ggtttttttg tttgcaagca gcagattacg cgcagaaaaa aaggatctca agaagatcct
     6181 ttgatctttt ctacggggtc tgacgctcag tggaacgaaa actcacgtta agggattttg
     6241 gtcatgagat tatcaaaaag gatcttcacc tagatccttt tgcggccggc cgcaaatcaa
     6301 tctaaagtat atatgagtaa acttggtctg acagttacca atgcttaatc agtgaggcac
     6361 ctatctcagc gatctgtcta tttcgttcat ccatagttgc ctgactcccc gtcgtgtaga
     6421 taactacgat acgggagggc ttaccatctg gccccagtgc tgcaatgata ccgcgagacc
     6481 cacgctcacc ggctccagat ttatcagcaa taaaccagcc agccggaagg gccgagcgca
     6541 gaagtggtcc tgcaacttta tccgcctcca tccagtctat taattgttgc cgggaagcta
     6601 gagtaagtag ttcgccagtt aatagtttgc gcaacgttgt tgccattgct acaggcatcg
     6661 tggtgtcacg ctcgtcgttt ggtatggctt cattcagctc cggttcccaa cgatcaaggc
     6721 gagttacatg atcccccatg ttgtgcaaaa aagcggttag ctccttcggt cctccgatcg
     6781 ttgtcagaag taagttggcc gcagtgttat cactcatggt tatggcagca ctgcataatt
     6841 ctcttactgt catgccatcc gtaagatgct tttctgtgac tggtgagtac tcaaccaagt
     6901 cattctgaga atagtgtatg cggcgaccga gttgctcttg cccggcgtca atacgggata
     6961 ataccgcgcc acatagcaga actttaaaag tgctcatcat tggaaaacgt tcttcggggc
     7021 gaaaactctc aaggatctta ccgctgttga gatccagttc gatgtaaccc actcgtgcac
     7081 ccaactgatc ttcagcatct tttactttca ccagcgtttc tgggtgagca aaaacaggaa
     7141 ggcaaaatgc cgcaaaaaag ggaataaggg cgacacggaa atgttgaata ctcatactct
     7201 tcctttttca atattattga agcatttatc agggttattg tctcatgagc ggatacatat
     7261 ttgaatgtat ttagaaaaat aaacaaatag gggttccgcg cacatttc
//
