>Addgene plasmid #59312 | pMXs-hGLIS1GR | addgene partial sequence | sequence record 95275 | pMX-S1811 5'-GACGGCATCGCAGCTTGGATACAC-3'
GTGAAGGCTGCCGACCCCGGGGGTGGACCATCCTCTAGACTGCCGGATCTAGCTAGTTAATTAAGGATCC
CAGTGTGGTGGTACGGGAATTCGCCCTTCACCATGGCAGAGGCCCGCACATCCCTGTCTGCCCACTGTCG
GGGCCCGCTGGCCACTGGCCTGCACCCAGACCTGGACCTCCCGGGCCGAAGCCTCGCCACCCCTGCGCCT
TCCTGCTACCTTCTGGGCAGCGAACCCAGCTCTGGCCTGGGCCTCCAGCCCGAGACCCACCTCCCCGAGG
GCAGCCTGAAGCGGTGCTGTGTCTTGGGCCTACCCCCCACCTCCCCAGCCTCCTCCTCACCCTGTGCCTC
CTCCGACGTCACCTCCATCATCCGCTCCTCCCAGACGTCTCTGGTCACCTGTGTAAATGGACTCCGGAGC
CCCCCTCTGACGGGAGATCTGGGGGGCCCTTCCAAGCGGGCCCGGCCTGGCCCTGCATCGACGGACAGCC
ATGAGGGCAGCTTGCAACTTGAAGCCTGCCGGAAGGCGAGCTTCCTGAAGCAGGAACCCGCGGATGAGTT
TTCAGAGCTCTTTGGGCCTCACCAGCAGGGCCTGCCGCCCCCCTATCCCCTGTCTCAGTTGCCGCCTGGC
CCAAGCCTTGGAGGCCTGGGGCTGGGCCTGGCAGGCAGGGTGGTGGCCGGGCGGCAGGCGTGCCGCTGGG
TGGACTGCTGTGCAGCCTATGAGCAGCAGGAGGAGCTGGTGCGGCACATCGAGAAGAGCCACATCGACCA
GCGCAAGGGCGAGGACTTCACCTGCTTCTGGGCTGGCTGCGTGCGCCGCTACAAGCCCTTCAACGCCCGC
TACAAGCTGCTCATCCACATGCGAGTGCACTCGGGCGAGAAGCCCAACAAGTGCATGTTTGAAGGCTGCA
GCAAGGCCTTCTCACGGCTGG
