>Addgene plasmid #59312 | pMXs-hGLIS1GR | addgene partial sequence | sequence record 95280 | pMX-L3205 5'-CCCTTTTTCTGGAGACTAAATAAA-3'
TCGTCGACCACTGTGCTGGCGGCCGCTCACTTTTGATGAAACAGAAGTTTTTTGATATTTCCATTTGAAT
ATTTTGGTATCTGATTGGTGATGATTTCAGCTAACATCTCGGGGAACTCGATGGACATGGTCTTATCCAA
AAATGTTTGGAAGCAATAGTTAAGGAGATTTTCAACCACTTCATGCATAGAATCCAAGAGTTTTGTCAGT
TGATAAAACCGCTGCCAGTTCTGGCTGGAGTTTCCTTCCCTCTTGACAATGGCTTTTCCTAGCTCTTTGA
TGTAGGTCATTCTAATTTCATCAAATAGCTCTTGGCTCTTCAGACCGTCCTTAGGAACTGAAGAGAGAAG
CAGTAAGGTTTTCATACAGAGATACTCTTCATAAGATACCTGAAGCCTGTGTAACTCAGAGGAAACATAC
AGCATGTGTTTACATTGGTCGTACATGCAGGGTAGAGTCATTCTCTGCTCATTAATAATCAGATCAGGAG
CAAAACACAGCAGGTTTGCACTTGATTGTCTATATGATCTCCACCCCAGAGCAAATGCCATAAGAAACAT
CCAGGAGTACTGCAGTAGGGTCATTTGGTCATCCAGGTGTAAGTTCCTGAAACCTGGTATTGCCTTTGCC
CATTTCACTGCTGCAATCACTTGCCGCCCTCCTAACATGTTGAGCGTAGTCATGATCCTCCAAGTTGAGT
CTGGAACAGAGCTATCATATCCTGCATATAACACTTCAGGTTCAATAACCTCCAACAGTGACACCAGGGT
AGGGGTGAGTTGTGGTAACGTTGCAGGAACTATTGTTTTGTTACCAGGATTTTCCATGGCACTAGTGGTG
TCTGTGTAGATGGAGGGGATGTGGCCCAGGCAGTGGTCAAAGGCTCCATTGGGGAAGAAGCCACAGTCCT
CGGGGCCGCTGGACACCACATCTTCAGATGGCTGCTGTGGCAGCGCTGTGGGGCATGAGGCCTCAGCCAG
GGCCTCATAGCCTGTGGCAGGCAAGGGCGTGCTGAGGCTGTGGTAGCCATTGGGCCGCAGGGGG
